Addgene plasmid #223098: pCMV-T7-SpCas9(MKRCKS)-P2A-EGFP (AHK140)
Purpose: pCMV and pT7 Human expression plasmid for SpCas9 enzyme with MKRCKS amino acids at positions 1135,1136,1218,1219,1335,T1337 with C-term BPNLS-P2A-EGFP
Depositing lab: Benjamin Kleinstiver. Depositing organization: Massachusetts General Hospital. Publication: Custom CRISPR-Cas9 PAM variants via scalable engineering and machine learning. Silverstein RA, Kim N, Kroell AS, Walton RT, Delano J, Butcher RM, Pacesa M, Smith BK, Christie KA, Ha LL, Meis RJ, Clark AB, Spinner AD, Lazzarotto CR, Li Y, Matsubara A, Urbina EO, Dahl GA, Correia BE, Marks DS, Tsai SQ, Pinello L, De Ravin SS, Liu Q, Kleinstiver BP. Nature. 2025 Apr 22. doi: 10.1038/s41586-025-09021-y. PubMed 40262634.
Backbone
  Vector backbone: pCMV-T7-SpCas9-P2A-EGFP (RTW3027)
  Backbone manufacturer: Benjamin Kleinstiver, Addgene plasmid #139987
  Vector type: Mammalian Expression, CRISPR
Growth in bacteria
  Bacterial resistance: Ampicillin, 100 μg/mL
  Growth temperature: 37°C
  Growth strain: DH5alpha
  Copy number: High Copy
Gene/Insert
  Gene/Insert name: human codon optimized nuclease SpCas9(MKRCKS)-P2A-EGFP (alt names: AHK140; SpCas9(MKRCKS))
  Species: Synthetic
  Mutation: SpCas9(MKRCKS)=D1135M, S1136K, G1218R, E1219C, R1335K, T1337S
  Promoter: CMV and T7
  Tag / fusion protein: BPNLS-3xFLAG-P2A-EGFP (C terminal on insert)
  Cloning method: Gibson Cloning
  Sequencing primers: 5′ oBK6928-CCAAGTCTCCACCCCATTGACG; 3′ oBK219-GGGAGTGGCACCTTCCAGGGTC
Terms and licenses: Academic/Nonprofit Terms; Industry Terms: Not Available to Industry
How to cite: pCMV-T7-SpCas9(MKRCKS)-P2A-EGFP (AHK140) was a gift from Benjamin Kleinstiver (Addgene plasmid # 223098 ; http://n2t.net/addgene:223098 ; RRID:Addgene_223098)
