[The description below was written by a language model from this plasmid's Addgene catalogue record and pLannotate feature annotations shown in this document.]
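Description:
pCMV-T7-SpCas9(MKRCKS)-P2A-EGFP (AHK140) is an 8,451 nt mammalian expression and CRISPR plasmid derived from the pCMV-T7-SpCas9-P2A-EGFP (RTW3027) backbone by Gibson cloning. It is maintained in E. coli at high copy through a ColE1/pUC-type origin and selected with ampicillin via the β-lactamase gene and its native promoter. The remaining bacterial annotations (bom fragment, lac promoter/operator, CAP site, lacI fragment, short SV40 promoter and MCS fragments) are backbone remnants with no evident role in the payload.

The insert is a human codon-optimized Streptococcus pyogenes Cas9 nuclease carrying six substitutions, D1135M, S1136K, G1218R, E1219C, R1335K and T1337S, which give the variant its "MKRCKS" name. The associated work concerns engineering custom PAM variants of Cas9, so this enzyme is one member of such a variant set, although the record does not state its PAM preference. The automated annotation splits the gene into overlapping "Cas9(N)" and "Cas9(C)" features, but together these cover one continuous coding region. At its C terminus the nuclease is fused to a bipartite nuclear localization signal (BPNLS) and a 3xFLAG epitope, followed by a P2A self-cleaving peptide and EGFP. EGFP is therefore produced from the same transcript as a separate protein that marks transfected cells. Neither the BPNLS nor the P2A is called in the feature table.

Transcription in human cells is driven by the CMV enhancer and immediate-early promoter and terminated by the bGH polyadenylation signal. A T7 promoter placed just upstream of the coding sequence additionally allows in vitro transcription. No guide RNA cassette is annotated, so the guide would have to be supplied separately.
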