Features (pLannotate 1.2.2; 18 found; start..end, strand, type, name):
    247..835     -  rep_origin     ori: high-copy-number ColE1/pMB1/pBR322/pUC origin of replication
   1006..1866    -  CDS            AmpR: β-lactamase; bla; confers resistance to ampicillin, carbenicillin, and related antibiotics
   1867..1971    -  promoter       AmpR promoter: bla
   2042..2086    -  misc_feature   bom (fragment): basis of mobility region from pBR322
   2241..2620    +  enhancer       CMV enhancer: human cytomegalovirus immediate early enhancer
   2621..2824    +  promoter       CMV promoter: human cytomegalovirus (CMV) immediate early promoter
   2866..2884    +  promoter       T7 promoter: promoter for bacteriophage T7 RNA polymerase
   2898..4616    +  CDS            Cas9(N): N-terminal portion of Streptococcus pyogenes Cas9 (Zetsche et al., 2015)
   4503..7001    +  CDS            Cas9(C): C-terminal portion of Streptococcus pyogenes Cas9 (Zetsche et al., 2015)
   7089..7154    +  CDS            3xFLAG: three tandem FLAG® epitope tags, followed by an enterokinase cleavage site
   7230..7946    +  CDS            EGFP: EGFP is a basic (constitutively fluorescent) green fluorescent protein published in 1996, derived from Aequorea victoria. It is reported to be a rapidly-maturing weak dimer with moderate acid sensitivity.
   8001..8225    +  polyA_signal   bGH poly(A) signal: bovine growth hormone polyadenylation signal
   8229..8250    +  promoter       SV40 promoter (fragment): SV40 enhancer and early promoter
   8255..8271    +  misc_feature   MCS (fragment): pBluescript multiple cloning site
   8320..8336    -  protein_bind   lac operator: The lac repressor binds to the lac operator to inhibit transcription in E. coli. This inhibition can be relieved by adding lactose or isopropyl-β-D-thiogalactopyranoside (IPTG). lac repressor encoded by lacI
   8344..8374    -  promoter       lac promoter: promoter for the E. coli lac operon
   8389..8410    -  protein_bind   CAP binding site: CAP binding activates transcription in the presence of cAMP. E. coli catabolite activator protein
   8423..64      -  CDS            lacI (fragment) (across the origin): lac repressor; lacI; The lac repressor binds to the lac operator to inhibit transcription in E. coli. This inhibition can be relieved by adding lactose or isopropyl-β-D-thiogalactopyranoside (IPTG).
>Addgene plasmid #223098 | pCMV-T7-SpCas9(MKRCKS)-P2A-EGFP (AHK140) | addgene full sequence | sequence record 447666 | Addgene NGS Result
GTCGTGCCAGCTGCATTAATGAATCGGCCAACGCGCGGGGAGAGGCGGTTTGCGTATTGGGCGCTCTTCC
GCTTCCTCGCTCACTGACTCGCTGCGCTCGGTCGTTCGGCTGCGGCGAGCGGTATCAGCTCACTCAAAGG
CGGTAATACGGTTATCCACAGAATCAGGGGATAACGCAGGAAAGAACATGTGAGCAAAAGGCCAGCAAAA
GGCCAGGAACCGTAAAAAGGCCGCGTTGCTGGCGTTTTTCCATAGGCTCCGCCCCCCTGACGAGCATCAC
AAAAATCGACGCTCAAGTCAGAGGTGGCGAAACCCGACAGGACTATAAAGATACCAGGCGTTTCCCCCTG
GAAGCTCCCTCGTGCGCTCTCCTGTTCCGACCCTGCCGCTTACCGGATACCTGTCCGCCTTTCTCCCTTC
GGGAAGCGTGGCGCTTTCTCATAGCTCACGCTGTAGGTATCTCAGTTCGGTGTAGGTCGTTCGCTCCAAG
CTGGGCTGTGTGCACGAACCCCCCGTTCAGCCCGACCGCTGCGCCTTATCCGGTAACTATCGTCTTGAGT
CCAACCCGGTAAGACACGACTTATCGCCACTGGCAGCAGCCACTGGTAACAGGATTAGCAGAGCGAGGTA
TGTAGGCGGTGCTACAGAGTTCTTGAAGTGGTGGCCTAACTACGGCTACACTAGAAGAACAGTATTTGGT
ATCTGCGCTCTGCTGAAGCCAGTTACCTTCGGAAAAAGAGTTGGTAGCTCTTGATCCGGCAAACAAACCA
CCGCTGGTAGCGGTGGTTTTTTTGTTTGCAAGCAGCAGATTACGCGCAGAAAAAAAGGATCTCAAGAAGA
TCCTTTGATCTTTTCTACGGGGTCTGACGCTCAGTGGAACGAAAACTCACGTTAAGGGATTTTGGTCATG
AGATTATCAAAAAGGATCTTCACCTAGATCCTTTTAAATTAAAAATGAAGTTTTAAATCAATCTAAAGTA
TATATGAGTAAACTTGGTCTGACAGTTACCAATGCTTAATCAGTGAGGCACCTATCTCAGCGATCTGTCT
ATTTCGTTCATCCATAGTTGCCTGACTCCCCGTCGTGTAGATAACTACGATACGGGAGGGCTTACCATCT
GGCCCCAGTGCTGCAATGATACCGCGAGACCCACGCTCACCGGCTCCAGATTTATCAGCAATAAACCAGC
CAGCCGGAAGGGCCGAGCGCAGAAGTGGTCCTGCAACTTTATCCGCCTCCATCCAGTCTATTAATTGTTG
CCGGGAAGCTAGAGTAAGTAGTTCGCCAGTTAATAGTTTGCGCAACGTTGTTGCCATTGCTACAGGCATC
GTGGTGTCACGCTCGTCGTTTGGTATGGCTTCATTCAGCTCCGGTTCCCAACGATCAAGGCGAGTTACAT
GATCCCCCATGTTGTGCAAAAAAGCGGTTAGCTCCTTCGGTCCTCCGATCGTTGTCAGAAGTAAGTTGGC
CGCAGTGTTATCACTCATGGTTATGGCAGCACTGCATAATTCTCTTACTGTCATGCCATCCGTAAGATGC
TTTTCTGTGACTGGTGAGTACTCAACCAAGTCATTCTGAGAATAGTGTATGCGGCGACCGAGTTGCTCTT
GCCCGGCGTCAATACGGGATAATACCGCGCCACATAGCAGAACTTTAAAAGTGCTCATCATTGGAAAACG
TTCTTCGGGGCGAAAACTCTCAAGGATCTTACCGCTGTTGAGATCCAGTTCGATGTAACCCACTCGTGCA
CCCAACTGATCTTCAGCATCTTTTACTTTCACCAGCGTTTCTGGGTGAGCAAAAACAGGAAGGCAAAATG
CCGCAAAAAAGGGAATAAGGGCGACACGGAAATGTTGAATACTCATACTCTTCCTTTTTCAATATTATTG
AAGCATTTATCAGGGTTATTGTCTCATGAGCGGATACATATTTGAATGTATTTAGAAAAATAAACAAATA
GGGGTTCCGCGCACATTTCCCCGAAAAGTGCCACCTGACGTCGACGGATCGGGAGATCGATCTCCCGATC
CCCTAGGGTCGACTCTCAGTACAATCTGCTCTGATGCCGCATAGTTAAGCCAGTATCTGCTCCCTGCTTG
TGTGTTGGAGGTCGCTGAGTAGTGCGCGAGCAAAATTTAAGCTACAACAAGGCAAGGCTTGACCGACAAT
TGCATGAAGAATCTGCTTAGGGTTAGGCGTTTTGCGCTGCTTCGCGATGTACGGGCCAGATATACGCGTT
GACATTGATTATTGACTAGTTATTAATAGTAATCAATTACGGGGTCATTAGTTCATAGCCCATATATGGA
GTTCCGCGTTACATAACTTACGGTAAATGGCCCGCCTGGCTGACCGCCCAACGACCCCCGCCCATTGACG
TCAATAATGACGTATGTTCCCATAGTAACGCCAATAGGGACTTTCCATTGACGTCAATGGGTGGAGTATT
TACGGTAAACTGCCCACTTGGCAGTACATCAAGTGTATCATATGCCAAGTACGCCCCCTATTGACGTCAA
TGACGGTAAATGGCCCGCCTGGCATTATGCCCAGTACATGACCTTATGGGACTTTCCTACTTGGCAGTAC
ATCTACGTATTAGTCATCGCTATTACCATGGTGATGCGGTTTTGGCAGTACATCAATGGGCGTGGATAGC
GGTTTGACTCACGGGGATTTCCAAGTCTCCACCCCATTGACGTCAATGGGAGTTTGTTTTGGCACCAAAA
TCAACGGGACTTTCCAAAATGTCGTAACAACTCCGCCCCATTGACGCAAATGGGCGGTAGGCGTGTACGG
TGGGAGGTCTATATAAGCAGAGCTGGTTTAGTGAACCGTCAGATCCGCTAGAGATCCGCGGCCGCTAATA
CGACTCACTATAGGGAGAGCCGCCACCATGGACAAGAAGTACAGCATCGGCCTGGACATCGGCACCAACT
CTGTGGGCTGGGCCGTGATCACCGACGAGTACAAGGTGCCCAGCAAGAAATTCAAGGTGCTGGGCAACAC
CGACCGGCACAGCATCAAGAAGAACCTGATCGGAGCCCTGCTGTTCGACAGCGGCGAAACAGCCGAGGCC
ACCCGGCTGAAGAGAACCGCCAGAAGAAGATACACCAGACGGAAGAACCGGATCTGCTATCTGCAAGAGA
TCTTCAGCAACGAGATGGCCAAGGTGGACGACAGCTTCTTCCACAGACTGGAAGAGTCCTTCCTGGTGGA
AGAGGATAAGAAGCACGAGCGGCACCCCATCTTCGGCAACATCGTGGACGAGGTGGCCTACCACGAGAAG
TACCCCACCATCTACCACCTGAGAAAGAAACTGGTGGACAGCACCGACAAGGCCGACCTGCGGCTGATCT
ATCTGGCCCTGGCCCACATGATCAAGTTCCGGGGCCACTTCCTGATCGAGGGCGACCTGAACCCCGACAA
CAGCGACGTGGACAAGCTGTTCATCCAGCTGGTGCAGACCTACAACCAGCTGTTCGAGGAAAACCCCATC
AACGCCAGCGGCGTGGACGCCAAGGCCATCCTGTCTGCCAGACTGAGCAAGAGCAGACGGCTGGAAAATC
TGATCGCCCAGCTGCCCGGCGAGAAGAAGAATGGCCTGTTCGGAAACCTGATTGCCCTGAGCCTGGGCCT
GACCCCCAACTTCAAGAGCAACTTCGACCTGGCCGAGGATGCCAAACTGCAGCTGAGCAAGGACACCTAC
GACGACGACCTGGACAACCTGCTGGCCCAGATCGGCGACCAGTACGCCGACCTGTTTCTGGCCGCCAAGA
ACCTGTCCGACGCCATCCTGCTGAGCGACATCCTGAGAGTGAACACCGAGATCACCAAGGCCCCCCTGAG
CGCCTCTATGATCAAGAGATACGACGAGCACCACCAGGACCTGACCCTGCTGAAAGCTCTCGTGCGGCAG
CAGCTGCCTGAGAAGTACAAAGAGATTTTCTTCGACCAGAGCAAGAACGGCTACGCCGGCTACATTGACG
GCGGAGCCAGCCAGGAAGAGTTCTACAAGTTCATCAAGCCCATCCTGGAAAAGATGGACGGCACCGAGGA
ACTGCTCGTGAAGCTGAACAGAGAGGACCTGCTGCGGAAGCAGCGGACCTTCGACAACGGCAGCATCCCC
CACCAGATCCACCTGGGAGAGCTGCACGCCATTCTGCGGCGGCAGGAAGATTTTTACCCATTCCTGAAGG
ACAACCGGGAAAAGATCGAGAAGATCCTGACCTTCCGCATCCCCTACTACGTGGGCCCTCTGGCCAGGGG
AAACAGCAGATTCGCCTGGATGACCAGAAAGAGCGAGGAAACCATCACCCCCTGGAACTTCGAGGAAGTG
GTGGACAAGGGCGCTTCCGCCCAGAGCTTCATCGAGCGGATGACCAACTTCGATAAGAACCTGCCCAACG
AGAAGGTGCTGCCCAAGCACAGCCTGCTGTACGAGTACTTCACCGTGTATAACGAGCTGACCAAAGTGAA
ATACGTGACCGAGGGAATGAGAAAGCCCGCCTTCCTGAGCGGCGAGCAGAAAAAGGCCATCGTGGACCTG
CTGTTCAAGACCAACCGGAAAGTGACCGTGAAGCAGCTGAAAGAGGACTACTTCAAGAAAATCGAGTGCT
TCGACTCCGTGGAAATCTCCGGCGTGGAAGATCGGTTCAACGCCTCCCTGGGCACATACCACGATCTGCT
GAAAATTATCAAGGACAAGGACTTCCTGGACAATGAGGAAAACGAGGACATTCTGGAAGATATCGTGCTG
ACCCTGACACTGTTTGAGGACAGAGAGATGATCGAGGAACGGCTGAAAACCTATGCCCACCTGTTCGACG
ACAAAGTGATGAAGCAGCTGAAGCGGCGGAGATACACCGGCTGGGGCAGGCTGAGCCGGAAGCTGATCAA
CGGCATCCGGGACAAGCAGTCCGGCAAGACAATCCTGGATTTCCTGAAGTCCGACGGCTTCGCCAACAGA
AACTTCATGCAGCTGATCCACGACGACAGCCTGACCTTTAAAGAGGACATCCAGAAAGCCCAGGTGTCCG
GCCAGGGCGATAGCCTGCACGAGCACATTGCCAATCTGGCCGGCAGCCCCGCCATTAAGAAGGGCATCCT
GCAGACAGTGAAGGTGGTGGACGAGCTCGTGAAAGTGATGGGCCGGCACAAGCCCGAGAACATCGTGATC
GAAATGGCCAGAGAGAACCAGACCACCCAGAAGGGACAGAAGAACAGCCGCGAGAGAATGAAGCGGATCG
AAGAGGGCATCAAAGAGCTGGGCAGCCAGATCCTGAAAGAACACCCCGTGGAAAACACCCAGCTGCAGAA
CGAGAAGCTGTACCTGTACTACCTGCAGAATGGGCGGGATATGTACGTGGACCAGGAACTGGACATCAAC
CGGCTGTCCGACTACGATGTGGACCATATCGTGCCTCAGAGCTTTCTGAAGGACGACTCCATCGACAACA
AGGTGCTGACCAGAAGCGACAAGAACCGGGGCAAGAGCGACAACGTGCCCTCCGAAGAGGTCGTGAAGAA
GATGAAGAACTACTGGCGGCAGCTGCTGAACGCCAAGCTGATTACCCAGAGAAAGTTCGACAATCTGACC
AAGGCCGAGAGAGGCGGCCTGAGCGAACTGGATAAGGCCGGCTTCATCAAGAGACAGCTGGTGGAAACCC
GGCAGATCACAAAGCACGTGGCACAGATCCTGGACTCCCGGATGAACACTAAGTACGACGAGAATGACAA
GCTGATCCGGGAAGTGAAAGTGATCACCCTGAAGTCCAAGCTGGTGTCCGATTTCCGGAAGGATTTCCAG
TTTTACAAAGTGCGCGAGATCAACAACTACCACCACGCCCACGACGCCTACCTGAACGCCGTCGTGGGAA
CCGCCCTGATCAAAAAGTACCCTAAGCTGGAAAGCGAGTTCGTGTACGGCGACTACAAGGTGTACGACGT
GCGGAAGATGATCGCCAAGAGCGAGCAGGAAATCGGCAAGGCTACCGCCAAGTACTTCTTCTACAGCAAC
ATCATGAACTTTTTCAAGACCGAGATTACCCTGGCCAACGGCGAGATCCGGAAGCGGCCTCTGATCGAGA
CAAACGGCGAAACCGGGGAGATCGTGTGGGATAAGGGCCGGGATTTTGCCACCGTGCGGAAAGTGCTGAG
CATGCCCCAAGTGAATATCGTGAAAAAGACCGAGGTGCAGACAGGCGGCTTCAGCAAAGAGTCTATCCTG
CCCAAGAGGAACAGCGATAAGCTGATCGCCAGAAAGAAGGACTGGGACCCTAAGAAGTACGGCGGCTTCA
TGAAGCCCACCGTGGCCTATTCTGTGCTGGTGGTGGCCAAAGTGGAAAAGGGCAAGTCCAAGAAACTGAA
GAGTGTGAAAGAGCTGCTGGGGATCACCATCATGGAAAGAAGCAGCTTCGAGAAGAATCCCATCGACTTT
CTGGAAGCCAAGGGCTACAAAGAAGTGAAAAAGGACCTGATCATCAAGCTGCCTAAGTACTCCCTGTTCG
AGCTGGAAAACGGCCGGAAGAGAATGCTGGCCTCTGCCAGATGCCTGCAGAAGGGAAACGAACTGGCCCT
GCCCTCCAAATATGTGAACTTCCTGTACCTGGCCAGCCACTATGAGAAGCTGAAGGGCTCCCCCGAGGAT
AATGAGCAGAAACAGCTGTTTGTGGAACAGCACAAGCACTACCTGGACGAGATCATCGAGCAGATCAGCG
AGTTCTCCAAGAGAGTGATCCTGGCCGACGCTAATCTGGACAAAGTGCTGTCCGCCTACAACAAGCACCG
GGATAAGCCCATCAGAGAGCAGGCCGAGAATATCATCCACCTGTTTACCCTGACCAATCTGGGAGCCCCT
GCCGCCTTCAAGTACTTTGACACCACCATCGACCGGAAGAAGTACAGCAGCACCAAAGAGGTGCTGGACG
CCACCCTGATCCACCAGAGCATCACCGGCCTGTACGAGACACGGATCGACCTGTCTCAGCTGGGAGGCGA
CGGATCCGGCGGAGGCGGAAGCGGGAAAAGAACCGCCGACGGCAGCGAATTCGAGCCCAAGAAGAAGAGG
AAAGTCTCGAGCGGAGGCGACTACAAAGACCATGACGGTGATTATAAAGATCATGACATCGATTACAAGG
ATGACGATGACAAGGGAGGCGGTGGAAGCGGCGCAACAAACTTCTCTCTGCTGAAACAAGCCGGAGATGT
CGAAGAGAATCCTGGACCGATGGTGAGCAAGGGCGAGGAGCTGTTCACCGGGGTGGTGCCCATCCTGGTC
GAGCTGGACGGCGACGTAAACGGCCACAAGTTCAGCGTGTCCGGCGAGGGCGAGGGCGATGCCACCTACG
GCAAGCTGACCCTGAAGTTCATCTGCACCACCGGCAAGCTGCCCGTGCCCTGGCCCACCCTCGTGACCAC
CCTGACCTACGGCGTGCAGTGCTTCAGCCGCTACCCCGACCACATGAAGCAGCACGACTTCTTCAAGTCC
GCCATGCCCGAAGGCTACGTCCAGGAGCGCACCATCTTCTTCAAGGACGACGGCAACTACAAGACCCGCG
CCGAGGTGAAGTTCGAGGGCGACACCCTGGTGAACCGCATCGAGCTGAAGGGCATCGACTTCAAGGAGGA
CGGCAACATCCTGGGGCACAAGCTGGAGTACAACTACAACAGCCACAACGTCTATATCATGGCCGACAAG
CAGAAGAACGGCATCAAGGTGAACTTCAAGATCCGCCACAACATCGAGGACGGCAGCGTGCAGCTCGCCG
ACCACTACCAGCAGAACACCCCCATCGGCGACGGCCCCGTGCTGCTGCCCGACAACCACTACCTGAGCAC
CCAGTCCGCCCTGAGCAAAGACCCCAACGAGAAGCGCGATCACATGGTCCTGCTGGAGTTCGTGACCGCC
GCCGGGATCACTCTCGGCATGGACGAGCTGTACAAGTGACCGGTCATCATCACCATCACCATTGAGTTTA
AACCCGCTGATCAGCCTCGACTGTGCCTTCTAGTTGCCAGCCATCTGTTGTTTGCCCCTCCCCCGTGCCT
TCCTTGACCCTGGAAGGTGCCACTCCCACTGTCCTTTCCTAATAAAATGAGGAAATTGCATCGCATTGTC
TGAGTAGGTGTCATTCTATTCTGGGGGGTGGGGTGGGGCAGGACAGCAAGGGGGAGGATTGGGAAGACAA
TAGCAGGCATGCTGGGGATGCGGTGGGCTCTATGGCTTCTGAGGCGGAAAGAACCAGCTGGGGCTCGATA
CCGTCGACCTCTAGCTAGAGCTTGGCGTAATCATGGTCATAGCTGTTTCCTGTGTGAAATTGTTATCCGC
TCACAATTCCACACAACATACGAGCCGGAAGCATAAAGTGTAAAGCCTAGGGTGCCTAATGAGTGAGCTA
ACTCACATTAATTGCGTTGCGCTCACTGCCCGCTTTCCAGTCGGGAAACCT
